>Addgene plasmid #223755 | pETDuet1_BCL2L13(1-465aa)-THROMBIN-GST (W276A/I279A/I307A/V310A; deltaLIR1+4) | addgene full sequence | sequence record 448303 | Addgene NGS Result
GGGGAATTGTGAGCGGATAACAATTCCCCTCTAGAAATAATTTTGTTTAACTTTAAGAAGGAGATATACC
ATGGGCAGCAGCCATCACCATCATCACCACAGCCAGGATCCGAATTCGAGCTCGGCGCGCCTGCAGGTCG
ACAAGCTTGCGGCCGCATAATGCTTAAGTCGAACAGAAAGTAATCGTATTGTACACGGCCGCATAATCGA
AATTAATACGACTCACTATAGGGGAATTGTGAGCGGATAACAATTCCCCATCTTAGTATATTAGTTAAGT
ATAAGAAGGAGATATACATATGGCGTCCTCTTCTACTGTGCCTCTGGGATTTCACTATGAAACAAAGTAT
GTTGTTCTCAGCTACTTGGGACTCCTCTCTCAAGAGAAGCTGCAAGAGCAACATCTTTCCTCACCCCAAG
GGGTTCAACTAGATATAGCTTCACAATCTCTGGATCAAGAAATTTTATTAAAAGTTAAAACTGAAATTGA
AGAAGAGCTAAAATCTCTGGACAAAGAAATTTCTGAAGCCTTCACCAGCACAGGCTTTGACCGTCACACT
TCTCCAGTGTTCAGCCCTGCCAATCCAGAAAGCTCAATGGAAGACTGCTTGGCCCATCTTGGAGAAAAAG
TGTCCCAGGAACTGAAAGAGCCTCTCCATAAAGCATTGCAAATGCTCCTGAGCCAGCCAGTGACATATCA
GGCATTTCGGGAATGTACACTGGAGACCACAGTTCATGCCAGCGGCTGGAATAAGATTTTGGTGCCTCTG
GTTTTGCTACGACAAATGCTTTTGGAATTGACAAGACGTGGTCAAGAACCTTTGAGCGCACTGCTGCAGT
TTGGCGTGACATACCTGGAGGACTATTCGGCAGAGTACATCATTCAGCAAGGTGGCTGGGGCACTGTGTT
TAGTCTTGAGTCAGAGGAGGAGGAATACCCTGGAATCACTGCAGAAGATAGCAATGACATTTACATCCTG
CCCAGCGACAACTCTGGACAAGTCAGTCCCCCAGAGTCTCCAACTGTGACCACTTCCTGGCAGTCTGAGA
GCTTACCTGTGTCACTGTCAGCTAGCCAGAGTTGGCACACAGAAAGCCTGCCAGTGTCACTAGGCCCTGA
GTCCGCGCAGCAGGCTGCAATGGATCCTGAAGAAGTGAAAAGCTTAGACAGCAACGGAGCTGGAGAGAAG
AGTGAGAACAACTCCTCTAATTCTGACGCTGTGCACGCGGAGAAAGAAGAGGTGCCCGAGGGCATGGAAG
AGGCTGCTGTGGCTTCTGTGGTCTTGCCAGCGCGGGAGCTGCAAGAGGCACTTCCTGAAGCCCCAGCTCC
CTTGCTTCCACATATCACTGCCACCTCCCTGCTGGGGACAAGGGAACCTGACACAGAAGTGATCACAGTT
GAGAAATCCAGCCCTGCTACATCTCTGTTTGTAGAACTTGATGAAGAAGAGGTGAAAGCAGCAACAACTG
AACCTACTGAAGTGGAGGAGGTGGTCCCCGCACTGGAACCCACAGAAACGCTGCTGAGTGAGAAGGAGAT
AAACGCAAGGGAAGAGAGCCTTGTGGAAGAGCTGTCCCCTGCCAGCGAGAAGAAGCCCGTGCCGCCGTCT
GAGGGCAAGTCTAGACTGTCCCCCGCCGGTGAGATGAAGCCCATGCCGCTGTCTGAGGGCAAGTCTATAC
TGCTGTTTGGAGGATCACTGGTTCCGCGTGGATCCGGCGGATCCCCTATACTAGGTTATTGGAAAATTAA
GGGCCTTGTGCAACCCACTCGACTTCTTTTGGAATATCTTGAAGAAAAATATGAAGAGCATTTGTATGAG
CGCGATGAAGGTGATAAATGGCGAAACAAAAAGTTTGAATTGGGTTTGGAGTTTCCCAATCTTCCTTATT
ATATTGATGGTGATGTTAAATTAACACAGTCTATGGCCATCATACGTTATATAGCTGACAAGCACAACAT
GTTGGGTGGTTGTCCAAAAGAGCGTGCAGAGATTTCAATGCTTGAAGGAGCGGTTTTGGATATTAGATAC
GGTGTTTCGAGAATTGCATATAGTAAAGACTTTGAAACTCTCAAAGTTGATTTTCTTAGCAAGCTACCTG
AAATGCTGAAAATGTTCGAAGATCGTTTATGTCATAAAACATATTTAAATGGTGATCATGTAACCCATCC
TGACTTCATGTTGTATGACGCTCTTGATGTTGTTTTATACATGGACCCAATGTGCCTGGATGCGTTCCCA
AAATTAGTTTGTTTTAAAAAACGTATTGAAGCTATCCCACAAATTGATAAGTACTTGAAATCCAGCAAGT
ATATAGCATGGCCTTTGCAGGGCTGGCAAGCCACGTTTGGTGGTGGCGACCATCCTCCAAAATAGCTCGA
GTCTGGTAAAGAAACCGCTGCTGCGAAATTTGAACGCCAGCACATGGACTCGTCTACTAGCGCAGCTTAA
TTAACCTAGGCTGCTGCCACCGCTGAGCAATAACTAGCATAACCCCTTGGGGCCTCTAAACGGGTCTTGA
GGGGTTTTTTGCTGAAAGGAGGAACTATATCCGGATTGGCGAATGGG
[124 nt withheld, positions 2568-2691]
C
[91 nt withheld, positions 2693-2783]
A
[49 nt withheld, positions 2785-2833]
CCTTTGACGTTGGAGTCCACGTTCTTT
[37 nt withheld, positions 2861-2897]
ACCCTATCTCGGTCTATTCTTTTGATTTATAAGGGATTTTGCCGATTTCGGCCTATTGGTTAAAAAATGA
GCTGATTTAACAAAAATTTAACGCGAATTTTAACAAAATATTAACGTTTACAATTTCTGGCGGCACGATG
GCATGAGATTATCAAAAAGGATCTTCACCTAGATCCTTTTAAATTAAAAATGAAGTTTTAAATCAATCTA
AAGTATATATGAGTAAACTTGGTCTGACAGTTACCAATGCTTAATCAGTGAGGCACCTATCTCAGCGATC
TGTCTATTTCGTTCATCCATAGTTGCCTGACTCCCCGTCGTGTAGATAACTACGATACGGGAGGGCTTAC
CATCTGGCCCCAGTGCTGCAATGATACCGCGAGACCCACGCTCACCGGCTCCAGATTTATCAGCAATAAA
CCAGCCAGCCGGAAGGGCCGAGCGCAGAAGTGGTCCTGCAACTTTATCCGCCTCCATCCAGTCTATTAAT
TGTTGCCGGGAAGCTAGAGTAAGTAGTTCGCCAGTTAATAGTTTGCGCAACGTTGTTGCCATTGCTACAG
GCATCGTGGTGTCACGCTCGTCGTTTGGTATGGCTTCATTCAGCTCCGGTTCCCAACGATCAAGGCGAGT
TACATGATCCCCCATGTTGTGCAAAAAAGCGGTTAGCTCCTTCGGTCCTCCGATCGTTGTCAGAAGTAAG
TTGGCCGCAGTGTTATCACTCATGGTTATGGCAGCACTGCATAATTCTCTTACTGTCATGCCATCCGTAA
GATGCTTTTCTGTGACTGGTGAGTACTCAACCAAGTCATTCTGAGAATAGTGTATGCGGCGACCGAGTTG
CTCTTGCCCGGCGTCAATACGGGATAATACCGCGCCACATAGCAGAACTTTAAAAGTGCTCATCATTGGA
AAACGTTCTTCGGGGCGAAAACTCTCAAGGATCTTACCGCTGTTGAGATCCAGTTCGATGTAACCCACTC
GTGCACCCAACTGATCTTCAGCATCTTTTACTTTCACCAGCGTTTCTGGGTGAGCAAAAACAGGAAGGCA
AAATGCCGCAAAAAAGGGAATAAGGGCGACACGGAAATGTTGAATACTCATACTCTTCCTTTTTCAATCA
TGATTGAAGCATTTATCAGGGTTATTGTCTCATGAGCGGATACATATTTGAATGTATTTAGAAAAATAAA
CAAATAGGTCATGACCAAAATCCCTTAACGTGAGTTTTCGTTCCACTGAGCGTCAGACCCCGTAGAAAAG
ATCAAAGGATCTTCTTGAGATCCTTTTTTTCTGCGCGTAATCTGCTGCTTGCAAACAAAAAAACCACCGC
TACCAGCGGTGGTTTGTTTGCCGGATCAAGAGCTACCAACTCTTTTTCCGAAGGTAACTGGCTTCAGCAG
AGCGCAGATACCAAATACTGTCCTTCTAGTGTAGCCGTAGTTAGGCCACCACTTCAAGAACTCTGTAGCA
CCGCCTACATACCTCGCTCTGCTAATCCTGTTACCAGTGGCTGCTGCCAGTGGCGATAAGTCGTGTCTTA
CCGGGTTGGACTCAAGACGATAGTTACCGGATAAGGCGCAGCGGTCGGGCTGAACGGGGGGTTCGTGCAC
ACAGCCCAGCTTGGAGCGAACGACCTACACCGAACTGAGATACCTACAGCGTGAGCTATGAGAAAGCGCC
ACGCTTCCCGAAGGGAGAAAGGCGGACAGGTATCCGGTAAGCGGCAGGGTCGGAACAGGAGAGCGCACGA
GGGAGCTTCCAGGGGGAAACGCCTGGTATCTTTATAGTCCTGTCGGGTTTCGCCACCTCTGACTTGAGCG
TCGATTTTTGTGATGCTCGTCAGGGGGGCGGAGCCTATGGAAAAACGCCAGCAACGCGGCCTTTTTACGG
TTCCTGGCCTTTTGCTGGCCTTTTGCTCACATGTTCTTTCCTGCGTTATCCCCTGATTCTGTGGATAACC
GTATTACCGCCTTTGAGTGAGCTGATACCGCTCGCCGCAGCCGAACGACCGAGCGCAGCGAGTCAGTGAG
CGAGGAAGCGGAAGAGCGCCTGATGCGGTATTTTCTCCTTACGCATCTGTGCGGTATTTCACACCGCAAT
GGTGCACTCTCAGTACAATCTGCTCTGATGCCGCATAGTTAAGCCAGTATACACTCCGCTATCGCTACGT
GACTGGGTCATGGCTGCGCCCCGACACCCGCCAACACCCGCTGACGCGCCCTGACGGGCTTGTCTGCTCC
CGGCATCCGCTTACAGACAAGCTGTGACCGTCTCCGGGAGCTGCATGTGTCAGAGGTTTTCACCGTCATC
ACCGAAACGCGCGAGGCAGCTGCGGTAAAGCTCATCAGCGTGGTCGTGAAGCGATTCACAGATGTCTGCC
TGTTCATCCGCGTCCAGCTCGTTGAGTTTCTCCAGAAGCGTTAATGTCTGGCTTCTGATAAAGCGGGCCA
TGTTAAGGGCGGTTTTTTCCTGTTTGGTCACTGATGCCTCCGTGTAAGGGGGATTTCTGTTCATGGGGGT
AATGATACCGATGAAACGAGAGAGGATGCTCACGATACGGGTTACTGATGATGAACATGCCCGGTTACTG
GAACGTTGTGAGGGTAAACAACTGGCGATATGGATGCGGCGGGACCAGAGAAAAATCACTCAGGGTCAAT
GCCAGCGCTTCGTTAATACAGATGTAGGTGTTCCACAGGGTAGCCAGCAGCATCCTGCGATGCAGATCCG
GAACATAATGGTGCAGGGCGCTGACTTCCGCGTTTCCAGACTTTACGAAACACGGAAACCGAAGACCATT
CATGTTGTTGCTCAGGTCGCAGACGTTTTGCAGCAGCAGTCGCTTCACGTTCGCTCGCGTATCGGTGATT
CATTCTGCTAACCAGTAAGGCAACCCCGCCAGCCTAGCCGGGTCCTCAACGACAGGAGCACGATCATGCT
AGTCATGCCCCGCGCCCACCGGAAGGAGCTGACTGGGTTGAAGGCTCTCAAGGGCATCGGTCGAGATCCC
GGTGCCTAATGAGTGAGCTAACTTACATTAATTGCGTTGCGCTCACTGCCCGCTTTCCAGTCGGGAAACC
TGTCGTGCCAGCTGCATTAATGAATCGGCCAACGCGCGGGGAGAGGCGGTTTGCGTATTGGGCGCCAGGG
TGGTTTTTCTTTTCACCAGTGAGACGGGCAACAGCTGATTGCCCTTCACCGCCTGGCCCTGAGAGAGTTG
CAGCAAGCGGTCCACGCTGGTTTGCCCCAGCAGGCGAAAATCCTGTTTGATGGTGGTTAACGGCGGGATA
TAACATGAGCTGTCTTCGGTATCGTCGTATCCCACTACCGAGATGTCCGCACCAACGCGCAGCCCGGACT
CGGTAATGGCGCGCATTGCGCCCAGCGCCATCTGATCGTTGGCAACCAGCATCGCAGTGGGAACGATGCC
CTCATTCAGCATTTGCATGGTTTGTTGAAAACCGGACATGGCACTCCAGTCGCCTTCCCGTTCCGCTATC
GGCTGAATTTGATTGCGAGTGAGATATTTATGCCAGCCAGCCAGACGCAGACGCGCCGAGACAGAACTTA
ATGGGCCCGCTAACAGCGCGATTTGCTGGTGACCCAATGCGACCAGATGCTCCACGCCCAGTCGCGTACC
GTCTTCATGGGAGAAAATAATACTGTTGATGGGTGTCTGGTCAGAGACATCAAGAAATAACGCCGGAACA
TTAGTGCAGGCAGCTTCCACAGCAATGGCATCCTGGTCATCCAGCGGATAGTTAATGATCAGCCCACTGA
CGCGTTGCGCGAGAAGATTGTGCACCGCCGCTTTACAGGCTTCGACGCCGCTTCGTTCTACCATCGACAC
CACCACGCTGGCACCCAGTTGATCGGCGCGAGATTTAATCGCCGCGACAATTTGCGACGGCGCGTGCAGG
GCCAGACTGGAGGTGGCAACGCCAATCAGCAACGACTGTTTGCCCGCCAGTTGTTGTGCCACGCGGTTGG
GAATGTAATTCAGCTCCGCCATCGCCGCTTCCACTTTTTCCCGCGTTTTCGCAGAAACGTGGCTGGCCTG
GTTCACCACGCGGGAAACGGTCTGATAAGAGACACCGGCATACTCTGCGACATCGTATAACGTTACTGGT
TTCACATTCACCACCCTGAATTGACTCTCTTCCGGGCGCTATCATGCCATACCGCGAAAGGTTTTGCGCC
ATTCGATGGTGTCCGGGATCTCGACGCTCTCCCTTATGCGACTCCTGCATTAGGAAGCAGCCCAGTAGTA
GGTTGAGGCCGTTGAGCACCGCCGCCGCAAGGAATGGTGCATGCAAGGAGATGGCGCCCAACAGTCCCCC
GGCCACGGGGCCTGCCACCATACCCACGCCGAAACAAGCGCTCATGAGCCCGAAGTGGCGAGCCCGATCT
TCCCCATCGGTGATGTCGGCGATATAGGCGCCAGCAACCGCACCTGTGGCGCCGGTGATGCCGGCCACGA
TGCGTCCGGCGTAGAGGATCGAGATCGATCTCGATCCCGCGAAATTAATACGACTCACTATA
Features (pLannotate 1.2.2; 22 found; start..end, strand, type, name):
      3..27      +  protein_bind   lac operator: The lac repressor binds to the lac operator to inhibit transcription in E. coli. This inhibition can be relieved by adding lactose or isopropyl-β-D-thiogalactopyranoside (IPTG). lac repressor encoded by lacI
     42..64      +  RBS            RBS: efficient ribosome binding site from bacteriophage T7 gene 10 (Olins and Rangwala, 1989)
    214..232     +  promoter       T7 promoter: promoter for bacteriophage T7 RNA polymerase
    233..257     +  protein_bind   lac operator: The lac repressor binds to the lac operator to inhibit transcription in E. coli. This inhibition can be relieved by adding lactose or isopropyl-β-D-thiogalactopyranoside (IPTG). lac repressor encoded by lacI
    300..1697    +  CDS            BCL2L13: B2L13_HUMAN - Also known as MIL1. Experimental evidence at protein level: Swiss-Prot protein existence level 1. May promote the activation of caspase-3 and apoptosis. From Homo sapiens (Human).
   1722..2374    +  CDS            GST (fragment): glutathione S-transferase from Schistosoma japonicum
   2388..2429    +  CDS            S-Tag (fragment): affinity and epitope tag derived from pancreatic ribonuclease A
   2459..2476    +  CDS            SET1 (fragment): solubility-enhancement tag derived from T7 phage gene 10B
   2484..2531    +  terminator     T7 terminator: transcription terminator for bacteriophage T7 RNA polymerase
   2568..3023    +  rep_origin     f1 ori (sequence partly withheld): f1 bacteriophage origin of replication; arrow indicates direction of (+) strand synthesis
   3138..3998    -  CDS            AmpR: β-lactamase; bla; confers resistance to ampicillin, carbenicillin, and related antibiotics
   3999..4091    -  promoter       AmpR promoter: bla
   4172..4760    +  rep_origin     ori: high-copy-number ColE1/pMB1/pBR322/pUC origin of replication
   4946..5085    -  misc_feature   bom: basis of mobility region from pBR322
   5187..5378    -  CDS            rop: Rop protein, which maintains plasmids at low copy number; rop
   5395..5775    +  CDS            YPB1_ECOLX: Protein predicted: Swiss-Prot protein existence level 4. From Escherichia coli.
   5837..5901    -  CDS            TcR (fragment): tetracycline efflux protein; tet; confers resistance to tetracycline
   5916..5937    -  protein_bind   CAP binding site: CAP binding activates transcription in the presence of cAMP. E. coli catabolite activator protein
   5950..7032    -  CDS            lacI: lac repressor; lacI; The lac repressor binds to the lac operator to inhibit transcription in E. coli. This inhibition can be relieved by adding lactose or isopropyl-β-D-thiogalactopyranoside (IPTG).
   7033..7110    -  promoter       lacI promoter: lacI
   7118..7397    -  CDS            TcR (fragment): tetracycline efflux protein; tet; confers resistance to tetracycline
   7423..2       +  promoter       T7 promoter (across the origin): promoter for bacteriophage T7 RNA polymerase
