[The description below was written by a language model from this plasmid's Addgene catalogue record and pLannotate feature annotations shown in this document.]
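Description:
pETDuet1_BCL2L13(1-465aa)-THROMBIN-GST (W276A/I279A/I307A/V310A; deltaLIR1+4) is a bacterial expression plasmid of about 7.4 kb built on the pET-Duet backbone for producing recombinant protein for purification. It replicates in E. coli from a ColE1/pBR322-type origin accompanied by the rop gene and the bom region, which generally keep copy number modest (the record lists copy number as unknown). Selection is by ampicillin through the β-lactamase gene. An f1 origin is also present, and short tetracycline-resistance fragments are non-functional backbone remnants. A plasmid-borne lacI gene supplies the lac repressor.

As is typical of Duet vectors, the plasmid carries two T7 promoter/lac operator units. The first, spanning the numbering origin, is followed by a T7 gene 10 ribosome binding site but has no annotated coding sequence, so it appears to be empty. The insert sits downstream of the second T7 promoter/lac operator. It encodes the soluble part of human BCL2L13 (residues 1–465), introduced by Gibson cloning and fused at its C terminus to a thrombin cleavage site and Schistosoma japonicum GST. A T7 terminator closes the unit. S-tag and SET1 fragments are annotated after GST, and the record does not indicate whether they are translated. Expression requires a host that provides T7 RNA polymerase and is induced with IPTG, which relieves lac repression. GST allows glutathione affinity capture, and thrombin can then remove the tag.

The four alanine substitutions (W276A/I279A and I307A/V310A) are described as eliminating LIR1 and LIR4. LIR conventionally stands for LC3-interacting region, the motif that binds ATG8-family proteins. The associated work concerns reconstitution of mitophagy initiation, so this protein plausibly serves as a LIR-deficient comparison to wild-type BCL2L13 in such assays.
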