Addgene plasmid #223755: pETDuet1_BCL2L13(1-465aa)-THROMBIN-GST (W276A/I279A/I307A/V310A; deltaLIR1+4)
Purpose: Expression of recombinant protein for purification
Depositing lab: Sascha Martens. Depositing organization: University of Vienna. Publication: Reconstitution of BNIP3/NIX-mitophagy initiation reveals hierarchical flexibility of the autophagy machinery. Adriaenssens E, Schaar S, Cook ASI, Stuke JFM, Sawa-Makarska J, Nguyen TN, Ren X, Schuschnig M, Romanov J, Khuu G, Uoselis L, Lazarou M, Hummer G, Hurley JH, Martens S. Nat Cell Biol. 2025 Jul 25. doi: 10.1038/s41556-025-01712-y. PubMed 40715440.
Backbone
  Vector backbone: pET-Duet
  Vector type: Bacterial Expression
Growth in bacteria
  Bacterial resistance: Ampicillin, 100 μg/mL
  Growth temperature: 37°C
  Growth strain: DH5alpha
  Copy number: Unknown
Gene/Insert
  Gene/Insert name: BCL2L13 soluble part
  Species: H. sapiens (human)
  Mutation: expresses aa 1-465, with W276A/I279A/I307A/V310A; deletion of LIR1+4
  Entrez Gene: BCL2L13 (a.k.a. BCL-RAMBO, Bcl2-L-13, MIL1)
  Tag / fusion protein: Thrombin cleavage-GST (C terminal on insert)
  Cloning method: Gibson Cloning
Terms and licenses: Academic/Nonprofit Terms; Industry Terms: Not Available to Industry
Depositor comments: Internal #: SMc2164 . Please visit https://doi.org/10.1101/2024.08.28.609967 for bioRxiv preprint.
How to cite: pETDuet1_BCL2L13(1-465aa)-THROMBIN-GST (W276A/I279A/I307A/V310A; deltaLIR1+4) was a gift from Sascha Martens (Addgene plasmid # 223755 ; http://n2t.net/addgene:223755 ; RRID:Addgene_223755)
